Addgene plasmid #148562: pnYC-CvH-Hs4EHP_1-234-I85AM101A_AE
Purpose: Bacterial Expression of Hs4EHP_1-234-I85AM101A
Depositing lab: Elisa Izaurralde. Depositing organization: Max Planck Institute for Developmental Biology. Publication: GIGYF1/2 proteins use auxiliary sequences to selectively bind to 4EHP and repress target mRNA expression. Peter D, Weber R, Sandmeir F, Wohlbold L, Helms S, Bawankar P, Valkov E, Igreja C, Izaurralde E. Genes Dev. 2017 Jun 1;31(11):1147-1161. doi: 10.1101/gad.299420.117. Epub 2017 Jul 11. PubMed 28698298.
Backbone
  Vector backbone: Unknown
  Vector type: Bacterial Expression
Growth in bacteria
  Bacterial resistance: Chloramphenicol, 25 μg/mL
  Growth temperature: 37°C
  Growth strain: DH5alpha
  Copy number: Low Copy
Gene/Insert
  Gene/Insert name: Hs4EHP_1-234-I85AM101A (alt name: eIF4E-2)
  Species: H. sapiens (human)
  Entrez Gene: EIF4E2 (a.k.a. 4E-LP, 4EHP, EIF4EL3, IF4e, h4EHP)
  Cloning method: Unknown
Terms and licenses: Academic/Nonprofit Terms; Industry Terms: Not Available to Industry
Depositor comments: ORF extracted from NCBI:NM_004846 or UniProt.: O60573-1 Plasmids from this collection were made available to the research community and donated after the lab closed. Please note that the sequence provided by the depositing laboratory may be theoretical/predicted or based on Sanger sequencing results. There may be discrepancies between sequencing results obtained by Addgene and the depositor sequence. If an Addgene verified sequence is not available, please contact before placing your order to request that our lab fully sequence the plasmid.
How to cite: pnYC-CvH-Hs4EHP_1-234-I85AM101A_AE was a gift from Elisa Izaurralde (Addgene plasmid # 148562 ; http://n2t.net/addgene:148562 ; RRID:Addgene_148562)
