[The description below was written by a language model from this plasmid's Addgene catalogue record and pLannotate feature annotations shown in this document.]
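Description:
pnYC-CvH-Hs4EHP_1-234-I85AM101A_AE is a 5.1 kb bacterial expression plasmid for producing a mutant form of human 4EHP (eIF4E-2, gene EIF4E2) in E. coli. The catalogue lists the backbone as unknown, but the annotated features show a p15A origin of replication, a chloramphenicol acetyltransferase gene driven by its own cat promoter, and several disrupted fragments of the tetracycline resistance gene with its tet promoter. This layout resembles a pACYC-type vector in which the expression cassette interrupts the tet region. Selection is with chloramphenicol and the plasmid is recorded as low copy. Because p15A is compatible with ColE1-type origins, such a plasmid can be maintained alongside a second expression vector, which suits co-expression of binding partners, although the record does not state that this was its use.

The expression cassette consists of a T7 promoter with an adjacent lac operator, the phage T7 gene 10 ribosome binding site, the EIF4E2 coding sequence and a T7 terminator. Transcription therefore depends on a host supplying T7 RNA polymerase and is inducible with IPTG. The insert covers residues 1–234 of 4EHP, derived from the reference human isoform, and carries the I85A and M101A substitutions. A partial polyhistidine annotation lies just downstream of the ORF, consistent with a C-terminal His tag for affinity purification, though the exact tag and any cleavage site are not stated. 4EHP is a cap-binding protein that represses translation. The associated study concerns selective binding of GIGYF1/2 proteins to 4EHP, so this double mutant was presumably used to probe that interaction, although the record does not specify the effect of the mutations.
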