Features (pLannotate 1.2.2; 18 found; start..end, strand, type, name):
    738..833     -  CDS            resD (fragment): REDF_ECOLI - Also known as D. Protein inferred from homology: Swiss-Prot protein existence level 3. Acts as a repressor of transcription and as a site-specific resolvase that cleaves at the RfsF site. From Escherichia coli (strain K12).
    823..880     +  CDS            TcR (fragment): tetracycline efflux protein; tet; confers resistance to tetracycline
    877..970     -  CDS            TcR (fragment): tetracycline efflux protein; tet; confers resistance to tetracycline
   1474..2374    -  CDS            TcR (fragment): tetracycline efflux protein; tet; confers resistance to tetracycline
   2401..2419    +  promoter       T7 promoter: promoter for bacteriophage T7 RNA polymerase
   2420..2444    +  protein_bind   lac operator: The lac repressor binds to the lac operator to inhibit transcription in E. coli. This inhibition can be relieved by adding lactose or isopropyl-β-D-thiogalactopyranoside (IPTG). lac repressor encoded by lacI
   2459..2481    +  RBS            RBS: efficient ribosome binding site from bacteriophage T7 gene 10 (Olins and Rangwala, 1989)
   2498..3217    +  CDS            EIF4E2: IF4E2_HUMAN - Also known as EIF4EL3. Experimental evidence at protein level: Swiss-Prot protein existence level 1. Recognizes and binds the 7-methylguanosine-containing mRNA cap during an early step in the initiation (PubMed:17368478, PubMed:25624349, PubMed:9582349). Acts as a repressor of translation initiation (PubMed:22751931). In contrast to EIF4E, it is unable to bind eIF4G (EIF4G1, EIF4G2 or EIF4G3), suggesting that it acts by competing with EIF4E and block assembly of eIF4F at the cap (By similarity). In P-bodies, component of a complex that promotes miRNA- mediated translational repre
   3253..3271    +  CDS            9xHis (fragment): 9xHis affinity tag
   3309..3358    +  CDS            SET1 (fragment): solubility-enhancement tag derived from T7 phage gene 10B
   3366..3413    +  terminator     T7 terminator: transcription terminator for bacteriophage T7 RNA polymerase
   3436..3540    -  CDS            TcR (fragment): tetracycline efflux protein; tet; confers resistance to tetracycline
   3588..3616    -  promoter       tet promoter: E. coli promoter for tetracycline efflux protein gene
   3728..4273    +  rep_origin     p15A ori: Plasmids containing the medium-copy-number p15A origin of replication can be propagated in E. coli cells that contain a second plasmid with the ColE1 origin.
   4361..4416    +  rep_origin     RSF ori (fragment): Plasmids containing the RSF 1030 origin of replication can be propagated in E. coli cells that contain additional plasmids with compatible origins.
   4535..4678    -  mobile_element IS1 (fragment): prokaryotic transposable element IS1
   4799..4901    +  promoter       cat promoter: promoter of the E. coli cat gene encoding chloramphenicol acetyltransferase
   4902..440     +  CDS            CmR (across the origin): chloramphenicol acetyltransferase; cat; confers resistance to chloramphenicol
>Addgene plasmid #148562 | pnYC-CvH-Hs4EHP_1-234-I85AM101A_AE | depositor full sequence | sequence record 291010 | Full Sequence
GTATGGCAATGAAAGACGGTGAGCTGGTGATATGGGATAGTGTTCACCCTTGTTACACCGTTTTCCATGA
GCAAACTGAAACGTTTTCATCGCTCTGGAGTGAATACCACGACGATTTCCGGCAGTTTCTACACATATAT
TCGCAAGATGTGGCGTGTTACGGTGAAAACCTGGCCTATTTCCCTAAAGGGTTTATTGAGAATATGTTTT
TCGTCTCAGCCAATCCCTGGGTGAGTTTCACCAGTTTTGATTTAAACGTGGCCAATATGGACAACTTCTT
CGCCCCCGTTTTCACCATGGGCAAATATTATACGCAAGGCGACAAGGTGCTGATGCCGCTGGCGATTCAG
GTTCATCATGCCGTCTGTGATGGCTTCCATGTCGGCAGAATGCTTAATGAATTACAACAGTACTGCGATG
AGTGGCAGGGCGGGGCGTAATTTTTTTAAGGCAGTTATTGGTGCCCTTAAACGCCTGGTGCTACGCCTGA
ATAAGTGATAATAAGCGGATGAATGGCAGAAATTCGAAAGCAAATTCGACCCGGTCGTCGGTTCAGGGCA
GGGTCGTTAAATAGCCGCTTATGTCTATTGCTGGTTTACCGGTTTATTGACTACCGGAAGCAGTGTGACC
GTGTGCTTCTCAAATGCCTGAGGCCAGTTTGCTCAGGCTCTCCCCGTGGAGGTAATAATTGACGATATGA
TCATTTATTCTGCCTCCCAGAGCCTGATAAAAACGGTTAGCGCTTCGTTAATACAGATGTAGGTGTTCCA
CAGGGTAGCCAGCAGCATCCTGCGATGCAGATCCGGAACATAATGGTGCAGGGCGCTTGTTTCGGCGTGG
GTATGGTGGCAGGCCCCGTGGCCGGGGGACTGTTGGGCGCTGCCGGCACCTGTCCTACGAGTTGCATGAT
AAAGAAGACAGTCATAAGTGCGGCGACGATAGTCATGCCCCGCGCCCACCGGAAGGAGCTACCGGACAGC
GGTGCGGACTGTTGTAACTCAGAATAAGAAATGAGGCCGCTCATGGCGTTGACTCTCAGTCATAGTATCG
TGGTATCACCGGTTGGTTCCACTCTCTGTTGCGGGCAACTTCAGCAGCACGTAGGGGACTTCCGCGTTTC
CAGACTTTACGAAACACGGAAACCGAAGACCATTCATGTTGTTGCTCAGGTCGCAGACGTTTTGCAGCAG
CAGTCGCTTCACGTTCGCTCGCGTATCGGTGATTCATTCTGCTAACCAGTAAGGCAACCCCGCCAGCCTA
GCCGGGTCCTCAACGACAGGAGCACGATCATGCGCACCCGTGGCCAGGACCCAACGCTGCCCGAGATGCG
CCGCGTGCGGCTGCTGGAGATGGCGGACGCGATGGATATGTTCTGCCAAGGGTTGGTTTGCGCATTCACA
GTTCTCCGCAAGAATTGATTGGCTCCAATTCTTGGAGTGGTGAATCCGTTAGCGAGGTGCCGCCGGCTTC
CATTCAGGTCGAGGTGGCCCGGCTCCATGCACCGCGACGCAACGCGGGGAGGCAGACAAGGTATAGGGCG
GCGCCTACAATCCATGCCAACCCGTTCCATGTGCTCGCCGAGGCGGCATAAATCGCCGTGACGATCAGCG
GTCCAGTGATCGAAGTTAGGCTGGTAAGAGCCGCGAGCGATCCTTGAAGCTGTCCCTGATGGTCGTCATC
TACCTGCCTGGACAGCATGGCCTGCAACGCGGGCATCCCGATGCCGCCGGAAGCGAGAAGAATCATAATG
GGGAAGGCCATCCAGCCTCGCGTCGCGAACGCCAGCAAGACGTAGCCCAGCGCGTCGGCCGCCATGCCGG
CGATAATGGCCTGCTTCTCGCCGAAACGTTTGGTGGCGGGACCAGTGACGAAGGCTTGAGCGAGGGCGTG
CAAGATTCCGAATACCGCAAGCGACAGGCCGATCATCGTCGCGCTCCAGCGAAAGCGGTCCTCGCCGAAA
ATGACCCAGAGCGCTGCCGGCACCTGTCCTACGAGTTGCATGATAAAGAAGACAGTCATAAGTGCGGCGA
CGATAGTCATGCCCCGCGCCCACCGGAAGGAGCTGACTGGGTTGAAGGCTCTCAAGGGCATCGGTCGACG
CTCTCCCTTATGCGACTCCTGCATTAGGAAGCAGCCCAGTAGTAGGTTGAGGCCGTTGAGCACCGCCGCC
GCAAGGAATGGTGCATGCAAGGAGATGGCGCCCAACAGTCCCCCGGCCACGGGGCCTGCCACCATACCCA
CGCCGAAACAAGCGCTCATGAGCCCGAAGTGGCGAGCCCGATCTTCCCCATCGGTGATGTCGGCGATATA
GGCGCCAGCAACCGCACCTGTGGCGCCGGTGATGCCGGCCACGATGCGTCCGGCGTAGAGGATCAGACTA
AGATCTCGATCCCGCGAAATTAATACGACTCACTATAGGGGAATTGTGAGCGGATAACAATTCCCCACTA
GTAATAATTTTGTTTAACTTTAAGAAGGAGATATACATATGCTCGAGATGAACAACAAATTCGATGCCCT
GAAAGATGATGATAGCGGTGATCACGATCAGAATGAAGAAAATTCAACCCAGAAAGATGGCGAAAAAGAA
AAAACCGAACGCGATAAAAATCAGAGCAGCAGCAAACGTAAAGCAGTTGTTCCGGGTCCGGCAGAACATC
CGCTGCAGTATAACTATACCTTTTGGTATAGCCGTCGTACACCGGGTCGTCCGACCAGCAGCCAGAGCTA
TGAACAGAACATTAAACAAGCAGGCACCTTTGCAAGCGTGGAACAGTTTTGGCGTTTTTATAGCCATGCA
GTTCGTCCGGGTGATCTGACAGGTCATAGCGATTTTCACCTGTTTAAAGAAGGCATTAAACCGATGTGGG
AAGATGATGCAAACAAAAATGGTGGCAAATGGATTATTCGTCTGCGTAAAGGTCTGGCAAGCCGTTGTTG
GGAAAATCTGATTCTGGCAATGCTGGGTGAACAGTTTATGGTTGGTGAAGAAATTTGTGGTGCAGTTGTT
AGCGTTCGTTTTCAAGAAGATATTATCAGCATCTGGAATAAAACCGCAAGCGATCAGGCAACCACCGCAC
GTATTCGTGATACCCTGCGTCGTGTTCTGAATCTGCCTCCGAATACCATTATGGAATACAAAACCCATAC
CGATAGCATCAAAATGCCTGGTCGTCTGGGTCCGCAGCGTCTGCTGTTTGGATCCGAAAACCTTTACTTC
CAGGGCAGCGGCGCCATGGGCAGCGGCAGCGGCCACCACCACCACCACCACGGTACCTAATAGTCTAGAG
CTAGCCCTAGGAGATCCGGCTGCTAACAAAGCCCGAAAGGAAGCTGAGTTGGCTGCTGCCACCGCTGAGC
AATAACTAGCATAACCCCTTGGGGCCTCTAAACGGGTCTTGAGGGGTTTTTTGCTGAAAGGAGGAACTAT
ATCCGGATATCCCGCAAGAGGCCCGGCAGTACCGGCATAACCAAGCCTATGCCTACAGCATCCAGGGTGA
CGGTGCCGAGGATGACGATGAGCGCATTGTTAGATTTCATACACGGTGCCTGACTGCGTTAGCAATTTAA
CTGTGATAAACTACCGCATTAAAGCTTATCGATGATAAGCTGTCAAACATGAGAATTACAACTTATATCG
TATGGGGCTGACTTCAGGTGCTACATTTGAAGAGATAAATTGCACTGAAATCAAGAAATATTTTATCTGA
TTAATAAGATGATCTTCTTGAGATCGTTTTGGTCTGCGCGTAATCTCTTGCTCTGAAAACGAAAAAACCG
CCTTGCAGGGCGGTTTTTCGAAGGTTCTCTGAGCTACCAACTCTTTGAACCGAGGTAACTGGCTTGGAGG
AGCGCAGTCACCAAAACTTGTCCTTTCAGTTTAGCCTTAACCGGCGCATGACTTCAAGACTAACTCCTCT
AAATCAATTACCAGTGGCTGCTGCCAGTGGTGCTTTTGCATGTCTTTCCGGGTTGGACTCAAGACGATAG
TTACCGGATAAGGCGCAGCGGTCGGACTGAACGGGGGGTTCGTGCATACAGTCCAGCTTGGAGCGAACTG
CCTACCCGGAACTGAGTGTCAGGCGTGGAATGAGACAAACGCGGCCATAACAGCGGAATGACACCGGTAA
ACCGAAAGGCAGGAACAGGAGAGCGCACGAGGGAGCCGCCAGGGGGAAACGCCTGGTATCTTTATAGTCC
TGTCGGGTTTCGCCACCACTGATTTGAGCGTCAGATTTCGTGATGCTTGTCAGGGGGGCGGAGCCTATGG
AAAAACGGCTTTGCCGCGGCCCTCTCACTTCCCTGTTAAGTATCTTCCTGGCATCTTCCAGGAAATCTCC
GCCCCGTTCGTAAGCCATTTCCGCTCGCCGCAGTCGAACGACCGAGCGTAGCGAGTCAGTGAGCGAGGAA
GCGGAATATATCCTGTATCACATATTCTGCTGACGCACCGGTGCAGCCTTTTTTCTCCTGCCACATGAAG
CACTTCACTGACACCCTCATCAGTGCCAACATAGTAAGCCAGTATACACTCCCCTAGCGCTGATGTCCGG
CGGTGCTTTTGCCGTTACGCACCACCCCGTCAGTAGCTGAACAGGAGGGACAGCTGATAGAAACAGAAGC
CACTGGAGCACCTCAAAAACACCATCATACACTAAATCAGTAAGTTGGCAGCATCACCCGACGCACTTTG
CGCCGAATAAATACCTGTGACGGAAGATCACTTCGCAGAATAAATAAATCCTGGTGTCCCTGTTGATACC
GGGAAGCCCTGGGCCAACTTTTGGCGAAAATGAGACGTTGATCGGCACGTAAGAGGTTCCAACTTTCACC
ATAATGAAATAAGATCACTACCGGGCGTATTTTTTGAGTTATCGAGATTTTCAGGAGCTAAGGAAGCTAA
AATGGAGAAAAAAATCACTGGATATACCACCGTTGATATATCCCAATGGCATCGTAAAGAACATTTTGAG
GCATTTCAGTCAGTTGCTCAATGTACCTATAACCAGACCGTTCAGCTGGATATTACGGCCTTTTTAAAGA
CCGTAAAGAAAAATAAGCACAAGTTTTATCCGGCCTTTATTCACATTCTTGCCCGCCTGATGAATGCTCA
TCCGGAATTC
